Addgene plasmid #86675: pTRIP-CMV-GFP-FLAG-cGAS
Purpose: Expresses catalytically-active GFP-cGAS after lentiviral transduction. Can be used to monitor nuclear envelope rupture events.
Depositing lab: Nicolas Manel. Depositing organization: Institut Curie. Publication: ESCRT III repairs nuclear envelope ruptures during cell migration to limit DNA damage and cell death. Raab M, Gentili M, de Belly H, Thiam HR, Vargas P, Jimenez AJ, Lautenschlaeger F, Voituriez R, Lennon-Dumenil AM, Manel N, Piel M. Science. 2016 Apr 15;352(6283):359-62. doi: 10.1126/science.aad7611. Epub 2016 Mar 24. PubMed 27013426.
Backbone
  Vector backbone: pTRIP
  Vector type: Lentiviral
Growth in bacteria
  Bacterial resistance: Ampicillin, 100 μg/mL
  Growth temperature: 30°C
  Growth strain: NEB Stable
  Copy number: Unknown
Gene/Insert
  Gene/Insert name: GFP-FLAG-cGAS
Terms and licenses: Academic/Nonprofit Terms; Industry Terms: Not Available to Industry
How to cite: pTRIP-CMV-GFP-FLAG-cGAS was a gift from Nicolas Manel (Addgene plasmid # 86675 ; http://n2t.net/addgene:86675 ; RRID:Addgene_86675)
