[The description below was written by a language model from this plasmid's Addgene catalogue record and pLannotate feature annotations shown in this document.]
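Description:
pTRIP-CMV-GFP-FLAG-cGAS is an HIV-1-derived lentiviral transfer vector built on the pTRIP backbone, about 12 kb in size. It is propagated in E. coli through a ColE1/pUC-type origin and selected with ampicillin via the β-lactamase gene. The viral portion carries the elements needed to produce and deliver a vector genome: a 5' LTR, the Ψ packaging signal with an adjoining gag fragment, the Rev response element for Rev-dependent nuclear export of the unspliced vector RNA, and the central polypurine tract/termination sequence (cPPT/CTS) that characterises TRIP vectors and promotes nuclear import of the reverse-transcribed genome. The downstream LTR is annotated as ΔU3, which indicates a self-inactivating design in which LTR promoter activity is lost after integration. Small nef and rev fragments are remnants of the parental provirus.

Between the cPPT and the 3' LTR, the human CMV immediate-early enhancer and promoter drive a single fusion reading frame. It consists of EGFP followed by human cGAS (cyclic GMP-AMP synthase). The FLAG epitope named in the construct is not separately annotated, but it presumably lies in the short gap between the two coding regions. According to the record the cGAS is catalytically active. Because cGAS binds DNA, the fluorescent fusion can accumulate on nuclear DNA that becomes exposed when the nuclear envelope breaks, and the stated use is to monitor such rupture events in transduced cells. Outside the LTRs the plasmid retains an SV40 promoter with fragmented gpt sequence, SV40 small t intron and polyadenylation sequences, and pBR322-derived fragments (TcR, rop, bom). These appear to be legacy backbone sequence. No mammalian selection marker is annotated within the transferred region, so GFP fluorescence serves to identify transduced cells.
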