Features (pLannotate 1.2.2; 31 found; start..end, strand, type, name):
     43..108     +  intron         small t intron: SV40 (simian virus 40) small t antigen intron
    238..258     +  CDS            SV40 NLS: nuclear localization signal of SV40 (simian virus 40) large T antigen
    577..660     +  CDS            large T antigen (fragment): large T antigen from SV40 (simian virus 40)
    683..817     +  polyA_signal   SV40 poly(A) signal: SV40 polyadenylation signal
    984..1313    +  CDS            nef (fragment): NEF_HV1BR - Experimental evidence at protein level: Swiss-Prot protein existence level 1. Extracellular Nef protein targets CD4(+) T-lymphocytes for apoptosis by interacting with CXCR4 surface receptors (PubMed:14990729). From Human immunodeficiency virus type 1 group M subtype B (isolate BRU/LAI) (HIV-1).
   1361..1618    +  LTR            5' LTR (truncated): truncated 5' long terminal repeat (LTR) from HIV-1
   1665..1790    +  misc_feature   HIV-1 Ψ: packaging signal of human immunodeficiency virus type 1
   1774..2137    +  CDS            HIV-1 gag (fragment): gag protein from human immunodeficiency virus 1; gag
   2283..2516    +  misc_feature   RRE: The Rev response element (RRE) of HIV-1 allows for Rev-dependent mRNA export from the nucleus to the cytoplasm.
   2893..2993    +  CDS            Rev (fragment): human immunodeficiency virus 1 (HIV-1) Rev protein; rev; enhances nuclear export of unspliced and incompletely spliced viral mRNAs
   3038..3155    +  misc_feature   cPPT/CTS: central polypurine tract and central termination sequence of HIV-1
   3254..3557    +  enhancer       CMV enhancer: human cytomegalovirus immediate early enhancer
   3558..3761    +  promoter       CMV promoter: human cytomegalovirus (CMV) immediate early promoter
   3813..4529    +  CDS            EGFP: EGFP is a basic (constitutively fluorescent) green fluorescent protein published in 1996, derived from Aequorea victoria. It is reported to be a rapidly-maturing weak dimer with moderate acid sensitivity.
   4560..6125    +  CDS            CGAS: CGAS_HUMAN - Also known as C6orf150 From Homo sapiens (Human).
   6128..6316    +  CDS            nef (fragment): NEF_HV1Z2 - Experimental evidence at protein level: Swiss-Prot protein existence level 1. Extracellular Nef protein targets CD4(+) T-lymphocytes for apoptosis by interacting with CXCR4 surface receptors. From Human immunodeficiency virus type 1 group M subtype D (isolate Z2/CDC-Z34) (HIV-1).
   6318..6349    +  LTR            3' LTR (ΔU3) (fragment): self-inactivating 3' long terminal repeat (LTR) from HIV-1
   6397..6577    +  LTR            5' LTR (truncated): truncated 5' long terminal repeat (LTR) from HIV-1
   7539..7637    -  CDS            TBC1D5 (fragment): TBCD5_HUMAN - Also known as KIAA0210. Experimental evidence at protein level: Swiss-Prot protein existence level 1. May act as a GTPase-activating protein (GAP) for Rab family protein(s). May act as a GAP for RAB7A. Can displace RAB7A and retromer CSC subcomplex from the endosomal membrane to the cytosol; at least retromer displacement seems to require its catalytic activity (PubMed:19531583, PubMed:20923837). Required for retrograde transport of cargo proteins from endosomes to the trans-Golgi network (TGN); the function seems to require its catalytic activity. Involved in regulation of autop
   8043..8322    +  CDS            TcR (fragment): tetracycline efflux protein; tet; confers resistance to tetracycline
   8323..8371    -  misc_feature   bom (fragment): basis of mobility region from pBR322
   8473..8508    -  CDS            rop (fragment): Rop protein, which maintains plasmids at low copy number; rop
   8603..8707    +  promoter       AmpR promoter: bla
   8708..9568    +  CDS            AmpR: β-lactamase; bla; confers resistance to ampicillin, carbenicillin, and related antibiotics
   9739..10327   +  rep_origin     ori: high-copy-number ColE1/pMB1/pBR322/pUC origin of replication
  10510..10566   +  CDS            lacI (fragment): lac repressor; lacI; The lac repressor binds to the lac operator to inhibit transcription in E. coli. This inhibition can be relieved by adding lactose or isopropyl-β-D-thiogalactopyranoside (IPTG).
  10573..10902   +  promoter       SV40 promoter: SV40 enhancer and early promoter
  11102..11221   +  CDS            gpt (fragment): XGPT_ECOLI - Also known as gpp, gxu. Experimental evidence at protein level: Swiss-Prot protein existence level 1. Purine salvage pathway enzyme that catalyzes the transfer of the ribosyl-5-phosphate group from 5-phospho-alpha-D-ribose 1- diphosphate (PRPP) to the N9 position of the 6-oxopurines guanine and xanthine to form the corresponding ribonucleotides GMP (guanosine 5'- monophosphate) and XMP (xanthosine 5'-monophosphate), with the release of PPi. To a lesser extent, also acts on hypoxanthine (PubMed:9100006, PubMed:3886014). Does not ribophosphorylate adenine (PubMed:3886014). From Esch
  11221..11556   +  CDS            gpt (fragment): XGPT_ECOLI - Also known as gpp, gxu. Experimental evidence at protein level: Swiss-Prot protein existence level 1. Purine salvage pathway enzyme that catalyzes the transfer of the ribosyl-5-phosphate group from 5-phospho-alpha-D-ribose 1- diphosphate (PRPP) to the N9 position of the 6-oxopurines guanine and xanthine to form the corresponding ribonucleotides GMP (guanosine 5'- monophosphate) and XMP (xanthosine 5'-monophosphate), with the release of PPi. To a lesser extent, also acts on hypoxanthine (PubMed:9100006, PubMed:3886014). Does not ribophosphorylate adenine (PubMed:3886014). From Esch
  11651..11956   +  CDS            frsA (fragment): FRSA_ECOLI - Also known as yafA. Experimental evidence at protein level: Swiss-Prot protein existence level 1. Catalyzes the hydrolysis of esters (PubMed:15808744). Displays esterase activity toward pNP-butyrate (PubMed:15808744). May stimulate mixed-acid fermentation by acting as a fermentation/respiration switch that down-regulates respiration and up- regulates fermentation rates (PubMed:15169777). From Escherichia coli (strain K12).
  11960..41      +  CDS            small t antigen (fragment) (across the origin): SV40 (simian virus 40) small t antigen
>Addgene plasmid #86675 | pTRIP-CMV-GFP-FLAG-cGAS | addgene full sequence | sequence record 334359 | Addgene NGS Result
ACATAATTGGACAAACTACCTACAGAGATTTAAAGCTCTAAGGTAAATATAAAATTTTTAAGTGTATAAT
GTGTTAAACTACTGATTCTAATTGTTTGTGTATTTTAGATTCCAACCTATGGAACTGATGAATGGGAGCA
GTGGTGGAATGCCTTTAATGAGGAAAACCTGTTTTGCTCAGAAGAAATGCCATCTAGTGATGATGAGGCT
ACTGCTGACTCTCAACATTCTACTCCTCCAAAAAAGAAGAGAAAGGTAGAAGACCCCAAGGACTTTCCTT
CAGAATTGCTAAGTTTTTTGAGTCATGCTGTGTTTAGTAATAGAACTCTTGCTTGCTTTGCTATTTACAC
CACAAAGGAAAAAGCTGCACTGCTATACAAGAAAATTATGGAAAAATATTCTGTAACCTTTATAAGTAGG
CATAACAGTTATAATCATAACATACTGTTTTTTCTTACTCCACACAGGCATAGAGTGTCTGCTATTAATA
ACTATGCTCAAAAATTGTGTACCTTTAGCTTTTTAATTTGTAAAGGGGTTAATAAGGAATATTTGATGTA
TAGTGCCTTGACTAGAGATCATAATCAGCCATACCACATTTGTAGAGGTTTTACTTGCTTTAAAAAACCT
CCCACACCTCCCCCTGAACCTGAAACATAAAATGAATGCAATTGTTGTTGTTAACTTGTTTATTGCAGCT
TATAATGGTTACAAATAAAGCAATAGCATCACAAATTTCACAAATAAAGCATTTTTTTCACTGCATTCTA
GTTGTGGTTTGTCCAAACTCATCAATGTATCTTATCATGTCTGGATCAACTGGATAACTCAAGCTAACCA
AAATCATCCCAAACTTCCCACCCCATACCCTATTACCACTGCCAATTACCTGTGGTTTCATTTACTCTAA
ACCTGTGATTCCTCTGAATTATTTTCATTTTAAAGAAATTGTATTTGTTAAATATGTACTACAAACTTAG
TAGTTGGAAGGGCTAATTCACTCCCAAAGAAGACAAGATATCCTTGATCTGTGGATCTACCACACACAAG
GCTACTTCCCTGATTAGCAGAACTACACACCAGGGCCAGGGGTCAGATATCCACTGACCTTTGGATGGTG
CTACAAGCTAGTACCAGTTGAGCCAGATAAGGTAGAAGAGGCCAATAAAGGAGAGAACACCAGCTTGTTA
CACCCTGTGAGCCTGCATGGGATGGATGACCCGGAGAGAGAAGTGTTAGAGTGGAGGTTTGACAGCCGCC
TAGCATTTCATCACGTGGCCCGAGAGCTGCATCCGGAGTACTTCAAGAACTGCTGATATCGAGCTTGCTA
CAAGGGACTTTCCGCTGGGGACTTTCCAGGGAGGCGTGGCCTGGGCGGGACTGGGGAGTGGCGAGCCCTC
AGATCCTGCATATAAGCAGCTGCTTTTTGCCTGTACTGGGTCTCTCTGGTTAGACCAGATCTGAGCCTGG
GAGCTCTCTGGCTAACTAGGGAACCCACTGCTTAAGCCTCAATAAAGCTTGCCTTGAGTGCTTCAAGTAG
TGTGTGCCCGTCTGTTGTGTGACTCTGGTAACTAGAGATCCCTCAGACCCTTTTAGTCAGTGTGGAAAAT
CTCTAGCAGTGGCGCCCGAACAGGGACTTGAAAGCGAAAGGGAAACCAGAGGAGCTCTCTCGACGCAGGA
CTCGGCTTGCTGAAGCGCGCACGGCAAGAGGCGAGGGGCGGCGACTGGTGAGTACGCCAAAAATTTTGAC
TAGCGGAGGCTAGAAGGAGAGAGATGGGTGCGAGAGCGTCAGTATTAAGCGGGGGAGAATTAGATCGCGA
TGGGAAAAAATTCGGTTAAGGCCAGGGGGAAAGAAAAAATATAAATTAAAACATATAGTATGGGCAAGCA
GGGAGCTAGAACGATTCGCAGTTAATCCTGGCCTGTTAGAAACATCAGAAGGCTGTAGACAAATACTGGG
ACAGCTACAACCATCCCTTCAGACAGGATCAGAAGAACTTAGATCATTATATAATACAGTAGCAACCCTC
TATTGTGTGCATCAAAGGATAGAGATAAAAGACACCAAGGAAGCTTTAGACAAGATAGAGGAAGAGCAAA
ACAAAAGTAAGACCACCGCACAGCAAGCGGCCGCTGATCTTCAGACCTGGAGGAGGAGATATGAGGGACA
ATTGGAGAAGTGAATTATATAAATATAAAGTAGTAAAAATTGAACCATTAGGAGTAGCACCCACCAAGGC
AAAGAGAAGAGTGGTGCAGAGAGAAAAAAGAGCAGTGGGAATAGGAGCTTTGTTCCTTGGGTTCTTGGGA
GCAGCAGGAAGCACTATGGGCGCAGCGTCAATGACGCTGACGGTACAGGCCAGACAATTATTGTCTGGTA
TAGTGCAGCAGCAGAACAATTTGCTGAGGGCTATTGAGGCGCAACAGCATCTGTTGCAACTCACAGTCTG
GGGCATCAAGCAGCTCCAGGCAAGAATCCTGGCTGTGGAAAGATACCTAAAGGATCAACAGCTCCTGGGG
ATTTGGGGTTGCTCTGGAAAACTCATTTGCACCACTGCTGTGCCTTGGAATGCTAGTTGGAGTAATAAAT
CTCTGGAACAGATTTGGAATCACACGACCTGGATGGAGTGGGACAGAGAAATTAACAATTACACAAGCTT
AATACACTCCTTAATTGAAGAATCGCAAAACCAGCAAGAAAAGAATGAACAAGAATTATTGGAATTAGAT
AAATGGGCAAGTTTGTGGAATTGGTTTAACATAACAAATTGGCTGTGGTATATAAAATTATTCATAATGA
TAGTAGGAGGCTTGGTAGGTTTAAGAATAGTTTTTGCTGTACTTTCTATAGTGAATAGAGTTAGGCAGGG
ATATTCACCATTATCGTTTCAGACCCACCTCCCAACCCCGAGGGGACCCGACAGGCCCGAAGGAATAGAA
GAAGAAGGTGGAGAGAGAGACAGAGACAGATCCATTCGATTAGTGAACGGATCTCGACGGTATCGCCGAA
TTCACAAATGGCAGTATTCATCCACAATTTTAAAAGAAAAGGGGGGATTGGGGGGTACAGTGCAGGGGAA
AGAATAGTAGACATAATAGCAACAGACATACAAACTAAAGAATTACAAAAACAAATTACAAAAATTCAAA
ATTTTCGGGTTTATTACAGGGACAGCAGAGATCCACTTTGGCTGATACGCGTATAGTAATCAATTACGGG
GTCATTAGTTCATAGCCCATATATGGAGTTCCGCGTTACATAACTTACGGTAAATGGCCCGCCTGGCTGA
CCGCCCAACGACCCCCGCCCATTGACGTCAATAATGACGTATGTTCCCATAGTAACGCCAATAGGGACTT
TCCATTGACGTCAATGGGTGGAGTATTTACGGTAAACTGCCCACTTGGCAGTACATCAAGTGTATCATAT
GCCAAGTACGCCCCCTATTGACGTCAATGACGGTAAATGGCCCGCCTGGCATTATGCCCAGTACATGACC
TTATGGGACTTTCCTACTTGGCAGTACATCTACGTATTAGTCATCGCTATTACCATGGTGATGCGGTTTT
GGCAGTACATCAATGGGCGTGGATAGCGGTTTGACTCACGGGGATTTCCAAGTCTCCACCCCATTGACGT
CAATGGGAGTTTGTTTTGGCACCAAAATCAACGGGACTTTCCAAAATGTCGTAACAACTCCGCCCCATTG
ACGCAAATGGGCGGTAGGCGTGTACGGTGGGAGGTCTATATAAGCAGAGCTGGTTTAGTGAACCGTCAGA
TCCCGCGGGCTAGCGGATCTGTCGACGCCACCATGGTGAGCAAGGGCGAGGAGCTGTTCACCGGGGTGGT
GCCCATCCTGGTCGAGCTGGACGGCGACGTAAACGGCCACAAGTTCAGCGTGTCCGGCGAGGGCGAGGGC
GATGCCACCTACGGCAAGCTGACCCTGAAGTTCATCTGCACCACCGGCAAGCTGCCCGTGCCCTGGCCCA
CCCTCGTGACCACCCTGACCTACGGCGTGCAGTGCTTCAGCCGCTACCCCGACCACATGAAGCAGCACGA
CTTCTTCAAGTCCGCCATGCCCGAAGGCTACGTCCAGGAGCGCACCATCTTCTTCAAGGACGACGGCAAC
TACAAGACCCGCGCCGAGGTGAAGTTCGAGGGCGACACCCTGGTGAACCGCATCGAGCTGAAGGGCATCG
ACTTCAAGGAGGACGGCAACATCCTGGGGCACAAGCTGGAGTACAACTACAACAGCCACAACGTCTATAT
CATGGCCGACAAGCAGAAGAACGGCATCAAGGTGAACTTCAAGATCCGCCACAACATCGAGGACGGCAGC
GTGCAGCTCGCCGACCACTACCAGCAGAACACCCCCATCGGCGACGGCCCCGTGCTGCTGCCCGACAACC
ACTACCTGAGCACCCAGTCCGCCCTGAGCAAAGACCCCAACGAGAAGCGCGATCACATGGTCCTGCTGGA
GTTCGTGACCGCCGCCGGGATCACTCTCGGCATGGACGAGCTGTACAAGACTAGTGACTACAAAGACGAT
GACGACAAGATGCAGCCTTGGCACGGAAAGGCCATGCAGAGAGCTTCCGAGGCCGGAGCCACTGCCCCCA
AGGCTTCCGCACGGAATGCCAGGGGCGCCCCGATGGATCCCAACGAGTCTCCGGCTGCCCCCGAGGCCGC
CCTGCCTAAGGCGGGAAAGTTCGGCCCCGCCAGGAAGTCGGGATCCCGGCAGAAAAAGAGCGCCCCGGAC
ACCCAGGAGAGGCCGCCCGTCCGCGCAACTGGGGCCCGCGCCAAAAAGGCCCCTCAGCGCGCCCAGGACA
CGCAGCCGTCTGACGCCACCAGCGCCCCTGGGGCAGAGGGGCTGGAGCCTCCTGCGGCTCGGGAGCCGGC
TCTTTCCAGGGCTGGTTCTTGCCGCCAGAGGGGCGCGCGCTGCTCCACGAAGCCAAGACCCCCGCCCGGG
CCCTGGGACGTGCCCAGCCCCGGCCTGCCGGTCTCGGCCCCCATTCTCGTACGGAGGGATGCGGCGCCTG
GGGCCTCGAAGCTCCGGGCGGTTTTGGAGAAGTTGAAGCTCAGCCGCGATGATATCTCCACGGCGGCGGG
GATGGTGAAAGGGGTTGTGGACCACCTGCTGCTCAGACTGAAGTGCGACTCCGCGTTCAGAGGCGTCGGG
CTGCTGAACACCGGGAGCTACTATGAGCACGTGAAGATTTCTGCACCTAATGAATTTGATGTCATGTTTA
AACTGGAAGTCCCCAGAATTCAACTAGAAGAATATTCCAACACTCGTGCATATTACTTTGTGAAATTTAA
AAGAAATCCGAAAGAAAATCATCTGAGTCAGTTTTTAGAAGGTGAAATATTATCAGCTTCTAAGATGCTG
TCAAAGTTTAGGAAAATCATTAAGGAAGAAATTAACGACATTAAAGATACAGATGTCATCATGAAGAGGA
AAAGAGGAGGGAGCCCTGCTGTAACACTTCTTATTAGTGAAAAAATATCTGTGGATATAACCCTGGCTTT
GGAATCAAAAAGTAGCTGGCCTGCTAGCACCCAAGAAGGCCTGCGCATTCAAAACTGGCTTTCAGCAAAA
GTTAGGAAGCAACTACGACTAAAGCCATTTTACCTTGTACCCAAGCATGCAAAGGAAGGAAATGGTTTCC
AAGAAGAAACATGGCGGCTATCCTTCTCTCACATCGAAAAGGAAATTTTGAACAATCATGGAAAATCTAA
AACGTGCTGTGAAAACAAAGAAGAGAAATGTTGCAGGAAAGATTGTTTAAAACTAATGAAATACCTTTTA
GAACAGCTGAAAGAAAGGTTTAAAGACAAAAAACATCTGGATAAATTCTCTTCTTATCATGTGAAAACTG
CCTTCTTTCACGTATGTACCCAGAACCCTCAAGACAGTCAGTGGGACCGCAAAGACCTGGGCCTCTGCTT
TGATAACTGCGTGACATACTTTCTTCAGTGCCTCAGGACAGAAAAACTTGAGAATTATTTTATTCCTGAA
TTCAATCTATTCTCTAGCAACTTAATTGACAAAAGAAGTAAAGAATTTCTGACAAAGCAAATTGAATATG
AAAGAAACAATGAGTTTCCAGTTTTTGATGAATTTTGACTCGAGACCTAGAAAAACATGGAGCAATCACA
AGTAGCAATACAGCAGCTACCAATGCTGATTGTGCCTGGCTAGAAGCACAAGAGGAGGAGGAGGTGGGTT
TTCCAGTCACACCTCAGGTACCTTTAAGACCAATGACTTACAAGGCAGCTGTAGATCTTAGCCACTTTTT
AAAAGAAAAGGGGGGACTGGAAGGGCTAATTCACTCCCAACGAAGACAAAATCGTCGAGAGATGCTGCAT
ATAAGCAGCTGCTTTTTGCTTGTACTGGGTCTCTCTGGTTAGACCAGATCTGAGCCTGGGAGCTCTCTGG
CTAACTAGGGAACCCACTGCTTAAGCCTCAATAAAGCTTGCCTTGAGTGCTTCAAGTAGTGTGTGCCCGT
CTGTTGTGTGACTCTGGTAACTAGAGATCCCTCAGACCCTTTTAGTCAGTGTGGAAAATCTCTAGCAGTA
GTAGTTCATGTCATCTTATTATTCAGTATTTATAACTTGCAAAGAAATGAATATCAGAGAGTGAGAGGCC
TTGACATTATAATAGATTTAGCAGGAATTGAACTAGGAGTGGAGCACACAGGCAAAGCTGCAGAAGTACT
TGGAAGAAGCCACCAGAGATACTCACGATTCTGCACATACCTGGCTAATCCCAGATCCTAAGGATTACAT
TAAGTTTACTAACATTTATATAATGATTTATAGTTTAAAGTATAAACTTATCTAATTTACTATTCTGACA
GATATTAATTAATCCTCAAATATCATAAGAGATGATTACTATTATCCCCATTTAACACAAGAGGAAACTG
AGAGGGAAAGATGTTGAAGTAATTTTCCCACAATTACAGCATCCGTTAGTTACGACTCTATGATCTTCTG
ACACAAATTCCATTTACTCCTCACCCTATGACTCAGTCGAATATATCAAAGTTATGGACATTATGCTAAG
TAACAAATTACCCTTTTATATAGTAAATACTGAGTAGATTGAGAGAAGAAATTGTTTGCAAACCTGAATA
GCTTCAAGAAGAAGAGAAGTGAGGATAAGAATAACAGTTGTCATTTAACAAGTTTTAACAAGTAACTTGG
TTAGAAAGGGATTCAAATGCATAAAGCAAGGGATAAATTTTTCTGGCAACAAGACTATACAATATAACCT
TAAATATGACTTCAAATAATTGTTGGAACTTGATAAAACTAATTAAATATTATTGAAGATTATCAATATT
ATAAATGTAATTTACTTTTAAAAAGGGAACATAGAAATGTGTATCATTAGAGTAGAAAACAATCCTTATT
ATCACAATTTGTCAAAACAAGTTTGTTATTAACACAAGTAGAATACTGCATTCAATTAAGTTGACTGCAG
ATTTTGTGTTTTGTTAAAATTAGAAAGAGATAACAACAATTTGAATTATTGAAAGTAACATGTAAATAGT
TCTACATACGTTCTTTTGACATCTTGTTCAATCATTGATCGAAGTTCTTTATCTTGGAAGAATTTGTTCC
AAAGACTCTGAAATAAGGAAAACAATCTATTATATAGTCTCACACCTTTGTTTTACTTTTAGTGATTTCA
ATTTAATAATGTAAATGGTTAAAATTTATTCTTCTCTGAGATCATTTCACATTGCAGATAGAAAACCTGA
GACTGGGGTAATTTTTATTAAAATCTAATTTAATCTCAGAAACACATCTTTATTCTAACATCAATTTTTC
CAGTTTGATATTATCATATAAAGTCAGCCTTCCTCATCTGCAGGTTCCACAACAAAAATCCAACCAACTG
TGGATCAAAAATATTGGGAAAAAATTAAAAATAGCAATACAACAATAAAAAAATACAAATCAGAAAAACA
GCACAGTATAACAACTTTATTTAGCATTTACAATCTATTAGGTATTATAAGTAATCTAGCCAGATCCTCT
ACGCCGGACGCATCGTGGCCGGCATCACCGGCGCCACAGGTGCGGTTGCTGGCGCCTATATCGCCGACAT
CACCGATGGGGAAGATCGGGCTCGCCACTTCGGGCTCATGAGCGCTTGTTTCGGCGTGGGTATGGTGGCA
GGCCCCGTGGCCGGGGGACTGTTGGGCGCCATCTCCTTGCATGCACCATTCCTTGCGGCGGCGGTGCTCA
ACGGCCTCAACCTACTACTGGGCTGCTTCCTAATGCAGGAGTCGCATAAGGGAGAGCGTCGAATGGTGCA
CTCTCAGTACAATCTGCTCTGATGCCGCATAGTTAAGCCAGCCCCGACACCCGCCAACACCCGCTGACGC
GCCCTGACGGGCTTGTCTGCTCCCGGCATCCGCTTACAGACAAGCTGTGACCGTCTCCGGGAGCTGCATG
TGTCAGAGGTTTTCACCGTCATCACCGAAACGCGCGAGACGAAAGGGCCTCGTGATACGCCTATTTTTAT
AGGTTAATGTCATGATAATAATGGTTTCTTAGACGTCAGGTGGCACTTTTCGGGGAAATGTGCGCGGAAC
CCCTATTTGTTTATTTTTCTAAATACATTCAAATATGTATCCGCTCATGAGACAATAACCCTGATAAATG
CTTCAATAATATTGAAAAAGGAAGAGTATGAGTATTCAACATTTCCGTGTCGCCCTTATTCCCTTTTTTG
CGGCATTTTGCCTTCCTGTTTTTGCTCACCCAGAAACGCTGGTGAAAGTAAAAGATGCTGAAGATCAGTT
GGGTGCACGAGTGGGTTACATCGAACTGGATCTCAACAGCGGTAAGATCCTTGAGAGTTTTCGCCCCGAA
GAACGTTTTCCAATGATGAGCACTTTTAAAGTTCTGCTATGTGGCGCGGTATTATCCCGTATTGACGCCG
GGCAAGAGCAACTCGGTCGCCGCATACACTATTCTCAGAATGACTTGGTTGAGTACTCACCAGTCACAGA
AAAGCATCTTACGGATGGCATGACAGTAAGAGAATTATGCAGTGCTGCCATAACCATGAGTGATAACACT
GCGGCCAACTTACTTCTGACAACGATCGGAGGACCGAAGGAGCTAACCGCTTTTTTGCACAACATGGGGG
ATCATGTAACTCGCCTTGATCGTTGGGAACCGGAGCTGAATGAAGCCATACCAAACGACGAGCGTGACAC
CACGATGCCTGTAGCAATGGCAACAACGTTGCGCAAACTATTAACTGGCGAACTACTTACTCTAGCTTCC
CGGCAACAATTAATAGACTGGATGGAGGCGGATAAAGTTGCAGGACCACTTCTGCGCTCGGCCCTTCCGG
CTGGCTGGTTTATTGCTGATAAATCTGGAGCCGGTGAGCGTGGGTCTCGCGGTATCATTGCAGCACTGGG
GCCAGATGGTAAGCCCTCCCGTATCGTAGTTATCTACACGACGGGGAGTCAGGCAACTATGGATGAACGA
AATAGACAGATCGCTGAGATAGGTGCCTCACTGATTAAGCATTGGTAACTGTCAGACCAAGTTTACTCAT
ATATACTTTAGATTGATTTAAAACTTCATTTTTAATTTAAAAGGATCTAGGTGAAGATCCTTTTTGATAA
TCTCATGACCAAAATCCCTTAACGTGAGTTTTCGTTCCACTGAGCGTCAGACCCCGTAGAAAAGATCAAA
GGATCTTCTTGAGATCCTTTTTTTCTGCGCGTAATCTGCTGCTTGCAAACAAAAAAACCACCGCTACCAG
CGGTGGTTTGTTTGCCGGATCAAGAGCTACCAACTCTTTTTCCGAAGGTAACTGGCTTCAGCAGAGCGCA
GATACCAAATACTGTTCTTCTAGTGTAGCCGTAGTTAGGCCACCACTTCAAGAACTCTGTAGCACCGCCT
ACATACCTCGCTCTGCTAATCCTGTTACCAGTGGCTGCTGCCAGTGGCGATAAGTCGTGTCTTACCGGGT
TGGACTCAAGACGATAGTTACCGGATAAGGCGCAGCGGTCGGGCTGAACGGGGGGTTCGTGCACACAGCC
CAGCTTGGAGCGAACGACCTACACCGAACTGAGATACCTACAGCGTGAGCTATGAGAAAGCGCCACGCTT
CCCGAAGGGAGAAAGGCGGACAGGTATCCGGTAAGCGGCAGGGTCGGAACAGGAGAGCGCACGAGGGAGC
TTCCAGGGGGAAACGCCTGGTATCTTTATAGTCCTGTCGGGTTTCGCCACCTCTGACTTGAGCGTCGATT
TTTGTGATGCTCGTCAGGGGGGCGGAGCCTATGGAAAAACGCCAGCAACGCGGCCTTTTTACGGTTCCTG
GCCTTTTGCTGGCCTTTTGCTCACATGTTCTTTCCTGCGTTATCCCCTGATTCTGTGGATAACCGTATTA
CCGCCTTTGAGTGAGCTGATACCGCTCGCCGCAGCCGAACGACCGAGCGCAGCGAGTCAGTGAGCGAGGA
AGCGGAAGAGCGCCCAATACGCAAACCGCCTCTCCCCGCGCGTTGGCCGATTCATTAATGCAGCTGTGGA
ATGTGTGTCAGTTAGGGTGTGGAAAGTCCCCAGGCTCCCCAGCAGGCAGAAGTATGCAAAGCATGCATCT
CAATTAGTCAGCAACCAGGTGTGGAAAGTCCCCAGGCTCCCCAGCAGGCAGAAGTATGCAAAGCATGCAT
CTCAATTAGTCAGCAACCATAGTCCCGCCCCTAACTCCGCCCATCCCGCCCCTAACTCCGCCCAGTTCCG
CCCATTCTCCGCCCCATGGCTGACTAATTTTTTTTATTTATGCAGAGGCCGAGGCCGCCTCGGCCTCTGA
GCTATTCCAGAAGTAGTGAGGAGGCTTTTTTGGAGGCCTAGGCTTTTGCAAAAAGCTTGGACACAAGACA
GGCTTGCGAGATATGTTTGAGAATACCACTTTATCCCGCGTCAGGGAGAGGCAGTGCGTAAAAAGACGCG
GACTCATGTGAAATACTGGTTTTTAGTGCGCCAGATCTCTATAATCTCGCGCAACCTATTTTCCCCTCGA
ACACTTTTTAAGCCGTAGATAAACAGGCTGGGACACTTCACATGAGCGAAAAATACATCGTCACCTGGGA
CATGTTGCAGATCCATGCACGTAAACTCGCAAGCCGACTGATGCCTTCTGAACAATGGAAAGGCATTATT
GCCGTAAGCCGTGGCGGTCTGTACCGGGTGCGTTACTGGCGCGTGAACTGGGTATTCGTCATGTCGATAC
CGTTTGTATTTCCAGCTACGATCACGACAACCAGCGCGAGCTTAAAGTGCTGAAACGCGCAGAAGGCGAT
GGCGAAGGCTTCATCGTTATTGATGACCTGGTGGATACCGGTGGTACTGCGGTTGCGATTCGTGAAATGT
ATCCAAAAGCGCACTTTGTCACCATCTTCGCAAAACCGGCTGGTCGTCCGCTGGTTGATGACTATGTTGT
TGATATCCCGCAAGATACCTGGATTGAACAGCCGTGGGATATGGGCGTCGTATTCGTCCCGCCAATCTCC
GGTCGCTAATCTTTTCAACGCCTGGCACTGCCGGGCGTTGTTCTTTTTAACTTCAGGCGGGTTACAATAG
TTTCCAGTAAGTATTCTGGAGGCTGCATCCATGACACAGGCAAACCTGAGCGAAACCCTGTTCAAACCCC
GCTTTAAACATCCTGAAACCTCGACGCTAGTCCGCCGCTTTAATCACGGCGCACAACCGCCTGTGCAGTC
GGCCCTTGATGGTAAAACCATCCCTCACTGGTATCGCATGATTAACCGTCTGATGTGGATCTGGCGCGGC
ATTGACCCACGCGAAATCCTCGACGTCCAGGCACGTATTGTGATGAGCGATGCCGAACGTACCGACGATG
ATTTATACGATACGGTGATTGGCTACCGTGGCGGCAACTGGATTTATGAGTGGGCCCCGGATCTTTGTGA
AGGAACCTTACTTCTGTGGTGTG
